>Addgene plasmid #227653 | pAM54 | addgene full sequence | sequence record 455251 | Addgene NGS Result
TGTCTGGTCAGAGACATCAAGAAATAACGCCGGAACATTAGTGCAGGCAGCTTCCACAGCAATGGCATCC
TGGTCATCCAGCGGATAGTTAATGATCAGCCCACTGACGCGTTGCGCGAGAAGATTGTGCACCGCCGCTT
TACAGGCTTCGACGCCGCTTCGTTCTACCATCGACACCACCACGCTGGCACCCAGTTGATCGGCGCGAGA
TTTAATCGCCGCGACAATTTGCGACGGCGCGTGCAGGGCCAGACTGGAGGTGGCAACGCCAATCAGCAAC
GACTGTTTGCCCGCCAGTTGTTGTGCCACGCGGTTGGGAATGTAATTCAGCTCCGCCATCGCCGCTTCCA
CTTTTTCCCGCGTTTTCGCAGAAACGTGGCTGGCCTGGTTCACCACGCGGGAAACGGTCTGATAAGAGAC
ACCGGCATACTCTGCGACATCGTATAACGTTACTGGTTTCACATTCACCACCCTGAATTGACTCTCTTCC
GGGCGCTATCATGCCATACCGCGAAAGGTTTTGCGCCATTCGATGGTGTCCGGGATCTCGACGCTCTCCC
TTATGCGACTCCTGCATTAGGAAGCAGCCCAGTAGTAGGTTGAGGCCGTTGAGCACCGCCGCCGCAAGGA
ATGGTGCATGCAAGGAGATGGCGCCCAACAGTCCCCCGGCCACGGGGCCTGCCACCATACCCACGCCGAA
ACAAGCGCTCATGAGCCCGAAGTGGCGAGCCCGATCTTCCCCATCGGTGATGTCGGCGATATAGGCGCCA
GCAACCGCACCTGTGGCGCCGGTGATGCCGGCCACGATGCGTCCGGCGTAGAGGATCGAGATCGATCTCG
ATCCCGCGAAATTAATACGACTCACTATAGGGGAATTGTGAGCGGATAACAATTCCCCTCTAGAAATAAT
TTTGTTTAACTTTAAGAAGGAGATATACCATGGGGTCTCTACAACACGAGAAAGTTACCATTGCACCACT
AGTTTTGCTATCTGCTTTGGATCATTATGAGCGTACGCAGACAAAAGAAAACAAAAGATGCGTTGGTGTC
ATCTTAGGTGATGCTAACAGTTCCACTATCAGAGTCACTAATTCCTTTGCCTTACCGTTTGAAGAAGATG
AGAAAAACTCTGACGTGTGGTTTTTAGACCATAATTATATTGAAAACATGAATGAAATGTGTAAAAAGAT
TAATGCCAAGGAAAAACTCATTGGATGGTATCATAGTGGTCCTAAATTAAGGGCTTCTGACCTCAAGATT
AATGAGCTGTTTAAAAAATATACTCAGAATAATCCGCTATTATTAATTGTTGATGTCAAACAACAAGGTG
TTGGTTTACCAACAGATGCATATGTCGCGATTGAGCAAGTTAAGGATGATGGTACGTCTACAGAAAAGAC
GTTTCTTCATTTGCCTTGTACTATTGAGGCCGAAGAAGCTGAAGAAATTGGTGTAGAACACTTATTGAGA
GACGTACTGGAAGTTCTGTTCCAGGGGCCCTGGAGCCATCCGCAGTTTGAAAAATAAGGGATCGAGTAAG
AATTCGAGCTCTAATACGACTCACTATAGGGGAATTGTGAGCGGATAACAATTCCCCATCTTAGTATATT
AGTTAAGTATAAGAAGGAGATATACATATGCACCATCACCATCACCATGGAAGCGGTTCTCTGGAAGTTC
TGTTCCAGGGGCCCGAACGACTACAGAGATTGATGATGAATAGTAAGGTGGGGTCCGCGGACACCGGCCG
TGACGATACGAAAGAAACTGTTTATATTTCTTCGATTGCGCTTTTAAAGATGCTAAAGCATGGTAGAGCT
GGTGTTCCCATGGAAGTCATGGGGTTGATGTTAGGTGAGTTTGTCGATGATTATACGGTTAACGTTGTGG
ACGTGTTTGCGATGCCTCAATCGGGTACCGGAGTTTCTGTTGAGGCTGTCGATGATGTTTTCCAAGCGAA
GATGATGGACATGTTAAAACAAACGGGCAGAGACCAAATGGTCGTTGGCTGGTACCACTCTCATCCAGGG
TTTGGCTGTTGGCTATCTTCTGTTGATGTTAATACTCAAAAATCTTTTGAACAAGCGAACAGCAGAGCTG
TTGCTGTCGTTGTTGACCCTATTCAATCCGTTAAGGGAAAAGTTGTCATCGATGCTTTTAGATTGATTGA
CACGGGCGCATTGATAAATAACTTAGAGCCTAGACAAACAACCTCCAACACAGGCTTATTGAACAAGGCC
AACATTCAAGCCTTAATTCACGGTCTGAATAGGCATTACTATTCTTTAAATATCGATTATCATAAAACCG
CGAAGGAAACCAAGATGTTAATGAACTTACATAAAGAACAGTGGCAATCAGGTCTTAAGATGTACGATTA
TGAAGAAAAAGAAGAATCAAATTTGGCTTAAGCGGCCGCATAATGCTTAAGTCGAACAGAAAGTAATCGT
ATTGTACACGGCCGCATAATCGAAATTAATACGACTCACTATAGGGGAATTGTGAGCGGATAACAATTCC
CCATCTTAGTATATTAGTTAAGTATAAGAAGGAGATATACATATGGCAGATCTCAATTGGATATCGGCCG
GCCACGCGATCGCTGACGTCGGTACCCTCGAGTCTGGTAAAGAAACCGCTGCTGCGAAATTTGAACGCCA
GCACATGGACTCGTCTACTAGCGCAGCTTAATTAACCTAGGCTGCTGCCACCGCTGAGCAATAACTAGCA
TAACCCCTTGGGGCCTCTAAACGGGTCTTGAGGGGTTTTTTGCTGAAAGGAGGAACTATATCCGGATTGG
CGAATGGG
[124 nt withheld, positions 2809-2932]
C
[91 nt withheld, positions 2934-3024]
AGGGTGATGGTTCACA
[34 nt withheld, positions 3041-3074]
CCTTTGACGTTGGAGTCCACGTTCTTT
[37 nt withheld, positions 3102-3138]
ACCCTATCTCGGTCTATTCTTTTGATTTATAAGGGATTTTGCCGATTTCGGCCTATTGGTTAAAAAATGA
GCTGATTTAACAAAAATTTAACGCGAATTTTAACAAAATATTAACGTTTACAATTTCTGGCGGCACGATG
GCATGAGATTATCAAAAAGGATCTTCACCTAGATCCTTTTAAATTAAAAATGAAGTTTTAAATCAATCTA
AAGTATATATGAGTAAACTTGGTCTGACAGTTACCAATGCTTAATCAGTGAGGCACCTATCTCAGCGATC
TGTCTATTTCGTTCATCCATAGTTGCCTGACTCCCCGTCGTGTAGATAACTACGATACGGGAGGGCTTAC
CATCTGGCCCCAGTGCTGCAATGATACCGCGAGACCCACGCTCACCGGCTCCAGATTTATCAGCAATAAA
CCAGCCAGCCGGAAGGGCCGAGCGCAGAAGTGGTCCTGCAACTTTATCCGCCTCCATCCAGTCTATTAAT
TGTTGCCGGGAAGCTAGAGTAAGTAGTTCGCCAGTTAATAGTTTGCGCAACGTTGTTGCCATTGCTACAG
GCATCGTGGTGTCACGCTCGTCGTTTGGTATGGCTTCATTCAGCTCCGGTTCCCAACGATCAAGGCGAGT
TACATGATCCCCCATGTTGTGCAAAAAAGCGGTTAGCTCCTTCGGTCCTCCGATCGTTGTCAGAAGTAAG
TTGGCCGCAGTGTTATCACTCATGGTTATGGCAGCACTGCATAATTCTCTTACTGTCATGCCATCCGTAA
GATGCTTTTCTGTGACTGGTGAGTACTCAACCAAGTCATTCTGAGAATAGTGTATGCGGCGACCGAGTTG
CTCTTGCCCGGCGTCAATACGGGATAATACCGCGCCACATAGCAGAACTTTAAAAGTGCTCATCATTGGA
AAACGTTCTTCGGGGCGAAAACTCTCAAGGATCTTACCGCTGTTGAGATCCAGTTCGATGTAACCCACTC
GTGCACCCAACTGATCTTCAGCATCTTTTACTTTCACCAGCGTTTCTGGGTGAGCAAAAACAGGAAGGCA
AAATGCCGCAAAAAAGGGAATAAGGGCGACACGGAAATGTTGAATACTCATACTCTTCCTTTTTCAATCA
TGATTGAAGCATTTATCAGGGTTATTGTCTCATGAGCGGATACATATTTGAATGTATTTAGAAAAATAAA
CAAATAGGTCATGACCAAAATCCCTTAACGTGAGTTTTCGTTCCACTGAGCGTCAGACCCCGTAGAAAAG
ATCAAAGGATCTTCTTGAGATCCTTTTTTTCTGCGCGTAATCTGCTGCTTGCAAACAAAAAAACCACCGC
TACCAGCGGTGGTTTGTTTGCCGGATCAAGAGCTACCAACTCTTTTTCCGAAGGTAACTGGCTTCAGCAG
AGCGCAGATACCAAATACTGTCCTTCTAGTGTAGCCGTAGTTAGGCCACCACTTCAAGAACTCTGTAGCA
CCGCCTACATACCTCGCTCTGCTAATCCTGTTACCAGTGGCTGCTGCCAGTGGCGATAAGTCGTGTCTTA
CCGGGTTGGACTCAAGACGATAGTTACCGGATAAGGCGCAGCGGTCGGGCTGAACGGGGGGTTCGTGCAC
ACAGCCCAGCTTGGAGCGAACGACCTACACCGAACTGAGATACCTACAGCGTGAGCTATGAGAAAGCGCC
ACGCTTCCCGAAGGGAGAAAGGCGGACAGGTATCCGGTAAGCGGCAGGGTCGGAACAGGAGAGCGCACGA
GGGAGCTTCCAGGGGGAAACGCCTGGTATCTTTATAGTCCTGTCGGGTTTCGCCACCTCTGACTTGAGCG
TCGATTTTTGTGATGCTCGTCAGGGGGGCGGAGCCTATGGAAAAACGCCAGCAACGCGGCCTTTTTACGG
TTCCTGGCCTTTTGCTGGCCTTTTGCTCACATGTTCTTTCCTGCGTTATCCCCTGATTCTGTGGATAACC
GTATTACCGCCTTTGAGTGAGCTGATACCGCTCGCCGCAGCCGAACGACCGAGCGCAGCGAGTCAGTGAG
CGAGGAAGCGGAAGAGCGCCTGATGCGGTATTTTCTCCTTACGCATCTGTGCGGTATTTCACACCGCAAT
GGTGCACTCTCAGTACAATCTGCTCTGATGCCGCATAGTTAAGCCAGTATACACTCCGCTATCGCTACGT
GACTGGGTCATGGCTGCGCCCCGACACCCGCCAACACCCGCTGACGCGCCCTGACGGGCTTGTCTGCTCC
CGGCATCCGCTTACAGACAAGCTGTGACCGTCTCCGGGAGCTGCATGTGTCAGAGGTTTTCACCGTCATC
ACCGAAACGCGCGAGGCAGCTGCGGTAAAGCTCATCAGCGTGGTCGTGAAGCGATTCACAGATGTCTGCC
TGTTCATCCGCGTCCAGCTCGTTGAGTTTCTCCAGAAGCGTTAATGTCTGGCTTCTGATAAAGCGGGCCA
TGTTAAGGGCGGTTTTTTCCTGTTTGGTCACTGATGCCTCCGTGTAAGGGGGATTTCTGTTCATGGGGGT
AATGATACCGATGAAACGAGAGAGGATGCTCACGATACGGGTTACTGATGATGAACATGCCCGGTTACTG
GAACGTTGTGAGGGTAAACAACTGGCGGTATGGATGCGGCGGGACCAGAGAAAAATCACTCAGGGTCAAT
GCCAGCGCTTCGTTAATACAGATGTAGGTGTTCCACAGGGTAGCCAGCAGCATCCTGCGATGCAGATCCG
GAACATAATGGTGCAGGGCGCTGACTTCCGCGTTTCCAGACTTTACGAAACACGGAAACCGAAGACCATT
CATGTTGTTGCTCAGGTCGCAGACGTTTTGCAGCAGCAGTCGCTTCACGTTCGCTCGCGTATCGGTGATT
CATTCTGCTAACCAGTAAGGCAACCCCGCCAGCCTAGCCGGGTCCTCAACGACAGGAGCACGATCATGCT
AGTCATGCCCCGCGCCCACCGGAAGGAGCTGACTGGGTTGAAGGCTCTCAAGGGCATCGGTCGAGATCCC
GGTGCCTAATGAGTGAGCTAACTTACATTAATTGCGTTGCGCTCACTGCCCGCTTTCCAGTCGGGAAACC
TGTCGTGCCAGCTGCATTAATGAATCGGCCAACGCGCGGGGAGAGGCGGTTTGCGTATTGGGCGCCAGGG
TGGTTTTTCTTTTCACCAGTGAGACGGGCAACAGCTGATTGCCCTTCACCGCCTGGCCCTGAGAGAGTTG
CAGCAAGCGGTCCACGCTGGTTTGCCCCAGCAGGCGAAAATCCTGTTTGATGGTGGTTAACGGCGGGATA
TAACATGAGCTGTCTTCGGTATCGTCGTATCCCACTACCGAGATGTCCGCACCAACGCGCAGCCCGGACT
CGGTAATGGCGCGCATTGCGCCCAGCGCCATCTGATCGTTGGCAACCAGCATCGCAGTGGGAACGATGCC
CTCATTCAGCATTTGCATGGTTTGTTGAAAACCGGACATGGCACTCCAGTCGCCTTCCCGTTCCGCTATC
GGCTGAATTTGATTGCGAGTGAGATATTTATGCCAGCCAGCCAGACGCAGACGCGCCGAGACAGAACTTA
ATGGGCCCGCTAACAGCGCGATTTGCTGGTGACCCAATGCGACCAGATGCTCCACGCCCAGTCGCGTACC
GTCTTCATGGGAGAAAATAATACTGTTGATGGG
Features (pLannotate 1.2.2; 25 found; start..end, strand, type, name):
    463..540     -  promoter       lacI promoter: lacI
    548..827     -  CDS            TcR (fragment): tetracycline efflux protein; tet; confers resistance to tetracycline
    853..871     +  promoter       T7 promoter: promoter for bacteriophage T7 RNA polymerase
    872..896     +  protein_bind   lac operator: The lac repressor binds to the lac operator to inhibit transcription in E. coli. This inhibition can be relieved by adding lactose or isopropyl-β-D-thiogalactopyranoside (IPTG). lac repressor encoded by lacI
    911..933     +  RBS            RBS: efficient ribosome binding site from bacteriophage T7 gene 10 (Olins and Rangwala, 1989)
    946..1476    +  CDS            RPN8 (fragment): RPN8_YEAST - Experimental evidence at protein level: Swiss-Prot protein existence level 1. Acts as a regulatory subunit of the 26S proteasome which is involved in the ATP-dependent degradation of ubiquitinated proteins. From Saccharomyces cerevisiae (strain ATCC 204508 / S288c) (Baker's yeast).
   1552..1570    +  promoter       T7 promoter: promoter for bacteriophage T7 RNA polymerase
   1571..1595    +  protein_bind   lac operator: The lac repressor binds to the lac operator to inhibit transcription in E. coli. This inhibition can be relieved by adding lactose or isopropyl-β-D-thiogalactopyranoside (IPTG). lac repressor encoded by lacI
   1641..1658    +  CDS            6xHis: 6xHis affinity tag
   1695..2408    +  CDS            RPN11 (fragment): RPN11_YEAST - Also known as MPR1. Experimental evidence at protein level: Swiss-Prot protein existence level 1. Component of the lid subcomplex of the 26S proteasome, a multiprotein complex involved in the ATP-dependent degradation of ubiquitinated proteins. RPN11 is the only catalytically active member of the lid and serves as the essential deubiquitinase of the proteasome. From Saccharomyces cerevisiae (strain ATCC 204508 / S288c) (Baker's yeast).
   2477..2495    +  promoter       T7 promoter: promoter for bacteriophage T7 RNA polymerase
   2496..2520    +  protein_bind   lac operator: The lac repressor binds to the lac operator to inhibit transcription in E. coli. This inhibition can be relieved by adding lactose or isopropyl-β-D-thiogalactopyranoside (IPTG). lac repressor encoded by lacI
   2629..2670    +  CDS            S-Tag (fragment): affinity and epitope tag derived from pancreatic ribonuclease A
   2700..2717    +  CDS            SET1 (fragment): solubility-enhancement tag derived from T7 phage gene 10B
   2725..2772    +  terminator     T7 terminator: transcription terminator for bacteriophage T7 RNA polymerase
   2809..3264    +  rep_origin     f1 ori (sequence partly withheld): f1 bacteriophage origin of replication; arrow indicates direction of (+) strand synthesis
   3379..4239    -  CDS            AmpR: β-lactamase; bla; confers resistance to ampicillin, carbenicillin, and related antibiotics
   4240..4332    -  promoter       AmpR promoter: bla
   4413..5001    +  rep_origin     ori: high-copy-number ColE1/pMB1/pBR322/pUC origin of replication
   5187..5326    -  misc_feature   bom: basis of mobility region from pBR322
   5428..5619    -  CDS            rop: Rop protein, which maintains plasmids at low copy number; rop
   5636..6016    +  CDS            YPB1_ECOLX: Protein predicted: Swiss-Prot protein existence level 4. From Escherichia coli.
   6078..6142    -  CDS            TcR (fragment): tetracycline efflux protein; tet; confers resistance to tetracycline
   6157..6178    -  protein_bind   CAP binding site: CAP binding activates transcription in the presence of cAMP. E. coli catabolite activator protein
   6191..462     -  CDS            lacI (across the origin): lac repressor; lacI; The lac repressor binds to the lac operator to inhibit transcription in E. coli. This inhibition can be relieved by adding lactose or isopropyl-β-D-thiogalactopyranoside (IPTG).
