[The description below was written by a language model from this plasmid's Addgene catalogue record and pLannotate feature annotations shown in this document.]
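Description:
pAM54 is a bacterial co-expression plasmid built on the pETDuet-1 backbone for producing a truncated heterodimer of two Saccharomyces cerevisiae proteasome lid subunits, Rpn8 and Rpn11, in E. coli. It is maintained through a ColE1/pBR322-type origin accompanied by the bom and rop elements. The catalogue lists it as high copy, although rop normally moderates copy number. Selection is by ampicillin resistance from the β-lactamase gene. An f1 origin is also present, and the backbone carries lacI under its own promoter to supply lac repressor.

The payload consists of two successive T7 promoter/lac operator cassettes, so transcription depends on T7 RNA polymerase and is inducible with IPTG. The first cassette, with a T7 gene 10 ribosome binding site, drives Rpn8 residues 1-179. According to the record, this fragment is followed by a PreScission protease site and a C-terminal Strep tag, though the tag itself is not annotated in the feature table. The second cassette expresses Rpn11 residues 2-239 carrying the L132A substitution, preceded by an N-terminal 6xHis tag and a PreScission cleavage site.

A third T7 promoter/lac operator, followed by S-tag remnants of the Duet cloning region, lies downstream before the single annotated T7 terminator. It appears to have no insert. Small TcR fragments elsewhere are backbone remnants.

Rpn11 is the catalytic deubiquitinase of the proteasome lid. The orthogonal, cleavable tags on the two partners are suited to tandem affinity purification of the complex and later tag removal. The associated publication concerns the structure of the Rpn11-Rpn8 dimer and its deubiquitination mechanism, which suggests this plasmid yields a point-mutant variant for structural or biochemical study. The record does not state the specific purpose of L132A.
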