Addgene plasmid #227653: pAM54
Purpose: pETDuet-1: Rpn8(1-179)-PreScission-Strep, H6-PreScission-Rpn11(2-239, L132A)
Depositing lab: Andreas Martin. Depositing organization: University of California, Berkeley. Publication: Structure of the Rpn11-Rpn8 dimer reveals mechanisms of substrate deubiquitination during proteasomal degradation. Worden EJ, Padovani C, Martin A. Nat Struct Mol Biol. 2014 Mar;21(3):220-7. doi: 10.1038/nsmb.2771. Epub 2014 Jan 23. PubMed 24463465.
Backbone
  Vector backbone: pET-DUET
  Vector type: Bacterial Expression
Growth in bacteria
  Bacterial resistance: Ampicillin, 100 μg/mL
  Growth temperature: 37°C
  Growth strain: DH5alpha
  Copy number: High Copy
Gene/Insert 1
  Gene/Insert name: Rpn11
  Species: S. cerevisiae (budding yeast)
  Mutation: amino acids 2-239, L132A
  Entrez Gene: RPN11 (a.k.a. YFR004W, MPR1)
  Promoter: T7
  Tag / fusion protein: H6-PreScission (N terminal on insert)
  Cloning method: Unknown
  Sequencing primers: 5′ T7
Gene/Insert 2
  Gene/Insert name: Rpn8
  Species: S. cerevisiae (budding yeast)
  Mutation: 1-179
  Entrez Gene: RPN8 (a.k.a. YOR261C)
  Tag / fusion protein: PreScission-Strep (C terminal on insert)
Terms and licenses: Academic/Nonprofit Terms; Industry Terms: Not Available to Industry
How to cite: pAM54 was a gift from Andreas Martin (Addgene plasmid # 227653 ; http://n2t.net/addgene:227653 ; RRID:Addgene_227653)
